Addgene plasmid #163906: mWasabi-ADAP1
Purpose: Full length mouse ADAP1 with N terminal fluorescent tag for purification from insect cells
Depositing lab: Martin Loose. Depositing organization: Institute of Science and Technology Austria (I.S.T. Austria). Publication: In vitro reconstitution reveals phosphoinositides as cargo-release factors and activators of the ARF6 GAP ADAP1. Duellberg C, Auer A, Canigova N, Loibl K, Loose M. Proc Natl Acad Sci U S A. 2021 Jan 5;118(1). pii: 2010054118. doi: 10.1073/pnas.2010054118. Epub 2020 Dec 18. PubMed 33443153.
Backbone
  Vector backbone: pFastBac HTb
  Backbone manufacturer: thermo fisher (Invitrogen)
  Backbone size w/o insert (bp): 4818
  Total vector size (bp): 6672
  Vector type: Insect Expression
Growth in bacteria
  Bacterial resistance: Ampicillin, 100 μg/mL
  Growth temperature: 37°C
  Growth strain: DH5alpha
  Copy number: High Copy
Gene/Insert
  Gene/Insert name: ADAP1 (alt name: Centaurin alpha 1)
  Species: M. musculus (mouse)
  Insert size (bp): 1854
  Entrez Gene: Adap1 (a.k.a. 4930431P11Rik, Cent, Centa1, GC1L, p42IP4)
  Promoter: polyhedrin
  Tag / fusion protein: mWasabi fluorescent tag (N terminal on insert)
  Cloning method: Restriction Enzyme; 5′ cloning site NCO1 (not destroyed); 3′ cloning site NOT1 (not destroyed)
  Sequencing primers: 5′ AAATGATAACCATCTCGC; 3′ CAAATGTGGTATGGCTGATT
Resource information
  A portion of this plasmid was derived from a plasmid made by: synthetic DNA was codon optimized produced by a company (genscript)
Terms and licenses: Academic/Nonprofit Terms; Industry Terms: Not Available to Industry
How to cite: mWasabi-ADAP1 was a gift from Martin Loose (Addgene plasmid # 163906 ; http://n2t.net/addgene:163906 ; RRID:Addgene_163906)
