[The description below was written by a language model from this plasmid's Addgene catalogue record and pLannotate feature annotations shown in this document.]
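Description:
mWasabi-ADAP1 is a baculovirus donor plasmid built on the pFastBac HTb backbone for producing fluorescently tagged, full-length mouse ADAP1 (centaurin alpha 1) in insect cells. In bacteria it replicates from a high-copy ColE1/pUC-type origin and is selected with ampicillin through the β-lactamase gene; an f1 origin is also present. The expression cassette lies between the Tn7L and Tn7R ends of a mini-Tn7 element together with a gentamicin resistance gene. In the Bac-to-Bac type of system this arrangement allows site-specific transposition of the cassette into a baculovirus shuttle genome (bacmid) in E. coli, and the bacmid is then used to generate recombinant virus.

Within the transposable segment, the strong, very late polyhedrin promoter from Autographa californica drives a single fusion open reading frame terminated by the SV40 polyadenylation signal. Reading from the N terminus, the fusion contains a polyhistidine affinity tag, a TEV protease cleavage site, the green fluorescent protein mWasabi, and then ADAP1. The His tag and TEV site come from the backbone and permit metal-affinity purification followed by tag removal, which would leave mWasabi attached to ADAP1. The insert was cloned between NcoI and NotI sites and derives from codon-optimised synthetic DNA. The automated annotation matches the coding region to human ADAP1, but the catalogue entry states the species as mouse, so that label most likely reflects homology.

The two sequence records, a depositor sequence and a slightly shorter sequencing result, show the same features in opposite orientations. The purified protein is intended for in vitro work on ADAP1, an ARF6 GTPase-activating protein that binds phosphoinositides.
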