Features (pLannotate 1.2.2; 18 found; start..end, strand, type, name):
      2..457     +  rep_origin     f1 ori (sequence partly withheld): f1 bacteriophage origin of replication; arrow indicates direction of (+) strand synthesis
    484..588     +  promoter       AmpR promoter: bla
    589..1449    +  CDS            AmpR: β-lactamase; bla; confers resistance to ampicillin, carbenicillin, and related antibiotics
   1620..2208    +  rep_origin     ori: high-copy-number ColE1/pMB1/pBR322/pUC origin of replication
   2394..2443    -  misc_feature   bom (fragment): basis of mobility region from pBR322
   2511..2735    -  mobile_element Tn7R: mini-Tn7 element (right end of the Tn7 transposon) Tn7
   2802..3335    -  CDS            GmR: gentamycin acetyltransferase; aacC1; confers resistance to gentamycin
   3524..3552    -  promoter       Pc promoter: intI1 (promoter lies within the coding sequence); class 1 integron promoter
   3530..3877    -  CDS            YPR2_ECOLX (fragment): Protein predicted: Swiss-Prot protein existence level 4. From Escherichia coli.
   3904..3995    +  promoter       polyhedrin promoter: polh from Autographa californica; promoter for the baculovirus polyhedrin gene
   4060..4079    +  CDS            8xHis (fragment): 8xHis affinity tag
   4101..4121    +  CDS            TEV site: tobacco etch virus (TEV) protease recognition and cleavage site
   4131..4838    +  CDS            mWasabi: mWasabi is a basic (constitutively fluorescent) green fluorescent protein published in 2008, derived from Clavularia sp.. It has high acid sensitivity.
   4860..5981    +  CDS            ADAP1: ADAP1_HUMAN - Also known as CENTA1. Experimental evidence at protein level: Swiss-Prot protein existence level 1. GTPase-activating protein for the ADP ribosylation factor family (Probable). Binds phosphatidylinositol 3,4,5-trisphosphate (PtdInsP3) and inositol 1,3,4,5-tetrakisphosphate (InsP4). From Homo sapiens (Human).
   6056..6139    +  CDS            large T antigen (fragment): large T antigen from SV40 (simian virus 40)
   6162..6296    +  polyA_signal   SV40 poly(A) signal: SV40 polyadenylation signal
   6325..6490    -  mobile_element Tn7L: mini-Tn7 element (left end of the Tn7 transposon) Tn7
   6653..6669    +  CDS            lacZα (fragment): LacZα fragment of β-galactosidase; lacZ fragment
>Addgene plasmid #163906 | mWasabi-ADAP1 | depositor full sequence | sequence record 317896 | mWasabi-ADAP1 sequence 6672 bps
G
[124 nt withheld, positions 2-125]
C
[91 nt withheld, positions 127-217]
A
[49 nt withheld, positions 219-267]
CCTTTGACGTTGGAGTCCACGTTCTTT
[37 nt withheld, positions 295-331]
ACCCTATCTCGGTCTATTCTTTTGATTTATAAGGGATTTTGCCGATTTCGGCCTATTGGTTAAAAAATGA
GCTGATTTAACAAAAATTTAACGCGAATTTTAACAAAATATTAACGTTTACAATTTCAGGTGGCACTTTT
CGGGGAAATGTGCGCGGAACCCCTATTTGTTTATTTTTCTAAATACATTCAAATATGTATCCGCTCATGA
GACAATAACCCTGATAAATGCTTCAATAATATTGAAAAAGGAAGAGTATGAGTATTCAACATTTCCGTGT
CGCCCTTATTCCCTTTTTTGCGGCATTTTGCCTTCCTGTTTTTGCTCACCCAGAAACGCTGGTGAAAGTA
AAAGATGCTGAAGATCAGTTGGGTGCACGAGTGGGTTACATCGAACTGGATCTCAACAGCGGTAAGATCC
TTGAGAGTTTTCGCCCCGAAGAACGTTTTCCAATGATGAGCACTTTTAAAGTTCTGCTATGTGGCGCGGT
ATTATCCCGTATTGACGCCGGGCAAGAGCAACTCGGTCGCCGCATACACTATTCTCAGAATGACTTGGTT
GAGTACTCACCAGTCACAGAAAAGCATCTTACGGATGGCATGACAGTAAGAGAATTATGCAGTGCTGCCA
TAACCATGAGTGATAACACTGCGGCCAACTTACTTCTGACAACGATCGGAGGACCGAAGGAGCTAACCGC
TTTTTTGCACAACATGGGGGATCATGTAACTCGCCTTGATCGTTGGGAACCGGAGCTGAATGAAGCCATA
CCAAACGACGAGCGTGACACCACGATGCCTGTAGCAATGGCAACAACGTTGCGCAAACTATTAACTGGCG
AACTACTTACTCTAGCTTCCCGGCAACAATTAATAGACTGGATGGAGGCGGATAAAGTTGCAGGACCACT
TCTGCGCTCGGCCCTTCCGGCTGGCTGGTTTATTGCTGATAAATCTGGAGCCGGTGAGCGTGGGTCTCGC
GGTATCATTGCAGCACTGGGGCCAGATGGTAAGCCCTCCCGTATCGTAGTTATCTACACGACGGGGAGTC
AGGCAACTATGGATGAACGAAATAGACAGATCGCTGAGATAGGTGCCTCACTGATTAAGCATTGGTAACT
GTCAGACCAAGTTTACTCATATATACTTTAGATTGATTTAAAACTTCATTTTTAATTTAAAAGGATCTAG
GTGAAGATCCTTTTTGATAATCTCATGACCAAAATCCCTTAACGTGAGTTTTCGTTCCACTGAGCGTCAG
ACCCCGTAGAAAAGATCAAAGGATCTTCTTGAGATCCTTTTTTTCTGCGCGTAATCTGCTGCTTGCAAAC
AAAAAAACCACCGCTACCAGCGGTGGTTTGTTTGCCGGATCAAGAGCTACCAACTCTTTTTCCGAAGGTA
ACTGGCTTCAGCAGAGCGCAGATACCAAATACTGTCCTTCTAGTGTAGCCGTAGTTAGGCCACCACTTCA
AGAACTCTGTAGCACCGCCTACATACCTCGCTCTGCTAATCCTGTTACCAGTGGCTGCTGCCAGTGGCGA
TAAGTCGTGTCTTACCGGGTTGGACTCAAGACGATAGTTACCGGATAAGGCGCAGCGGTCGGGCTGAACG
GGGGGTTCGTGCACACAGCCCAGCTTGGAGCGAACGACCTACACCGAACTGAGATACCTACAGCGTGAGC
ATTGAGAAAGCGCCACGCTTCCCGAAGGGAGAAAGGCGGACAGGTATCCGGTAAGCGGCAGGGTCGGAAC
AGGAGAGCGCACGAGGGAGCTTCCAGGGGGAAACGCCTGGTATCTTTATAGTCCTGTCGGGTTTCGCCAC
CTCTGACTTGAGCGTCGATTTTTGTGATGCTCGTCAGGGGGGCGGAGCCTATGGAAAAACGCCAGCAACG
CGGCCTTTTTACGGTTCCTGGCCTTTTGCTGGCCTTTTGCTCACATGTTCTTTCCTGCGTTATCCCCTGA
TTCTGTGGATAACCGTATTACCGCCTTTGAGTGAGCTGATACCGCTCGCCGCAGCCGAACGACCGAGCGC
AGCGAGTCAGTGAGCGAGGAAGCGGAAGAGCGCCTGATGCGGTATTTTCTCCTTACGCATCTGTGCGGTA
TTTCACACCGCAGACCAGCCGCGTAACCTGGCAAAATCGGTTACGGTTGAGTAATAAATGGATGCCCTGC
GTAAGCGGGTGTGGGCGGACAATAAAGTCTTAAACTGAACAAAATAGATCTAAACTATGACAATAAAGTC
TTAAACTAGACAGAATAGTTGTAAACTGAAATCAGTCCAGTTATGCTGTGAAAAAGCATACTGGACTTTT
GTTATGGCTAAAGCAAACTCTTCATTTTCTGAAGTGCAAATTGCCCGTCGTATTAAAGAGGGGCGTGGCC
AAGGGCATGGTAAAGACTATATTCGCGGCGTTGTGACAATTTACCGAACAACTCCGCGGCCGGGAAGCCG
ATCTCGGCTTGAACGAATTGTTAGGTGGCGGTACTTGGGTCGATATCAAAGTGCATCACTTCTTCCCGTA
TGCCCAACTTTGTATAGAGAGCCACTGCGGGATCGTCACCGTAATCTGCTTGCACGTAGATCACATAAGC
ACCAAGCGCGTTGGCCTCATGCTTGAGGAGATTGATGAGCGCGGTGGCAATGCCCTGCCTCCGGTGCTCG
CCGGAGACTGCGAGATCATAGATATAGATCTCACTACGCGGCTGCTCAAACCTGGGCAGAACGTAAGCCG
CGAGAGCGCCAACAACCGCTTCTTGGTCGAAGGCAGCAAGCGCGATGAATGTCTTACTACGGAGCAAGTT
CCCGAGGTAATCGGAGTCCGGCTGATGTTGGGAGTAGGTGGCTACGTCTCCGAACTCACGACCGAAAAGA
TCAAGAGCAGCCCGCATGGATTTGACTTGGTCAGGGCCGAGCCTACATGTGCGAATGATGCCCATACTTG
AGCCACCTAACTTTGTTTTAGGGCGACTGCCCTGCTGCGTAACATCGTTGCTGCTGCGTAACATCGTTGC
TGCTCCATAACATCAAACATCGACCCACGGCGTAACGCGCTTGCTGCTTGGATGCCCGAGGCATAGACTG
TACAAAAAAACAGTCATAACAAGCCATGAAAACCGCCACTGCGCCGTTACCACCGCTGCGTTCGGTCAAG
GTTCTGGACCAGTTGCGTGAGCGCATACGCTACTTGCATTACAGTTTACGAACCGAACAGGCTTATGTCA
ACTGGGTTCGTGCCTTCATCCGTTTCCACGGTGTGCGTCACCCGGCAACCTTGGGCAGCAGCGAAGTCGA
GGCATTTCTGTCCTGGCTGGCGAACGAGCGCAAGGTTTCGGTCTCCACGCATCGTCAGGCATTGGCGGCC
TTGCTGTTCTTCTACGGCAAGGTGCTGTGCACGGATCTGCCCTGGCTTCAGGAGATCGGAAGACCTCGGC
CGTCGCGGCGCTTGCCGGTGGTGCTGACCCCGGATGAAGTGGTTCGCATCCTCGGTTTTCTGGAAGGCGA
GCATCGTTTGTTCGCCCAGGACTCTAGCTATAGTTCTAGTGGTTGGCTACGTATACTCCGGAATATTAAT
AGATCATGGAGATAATTAAAATGATAACCATCTCGCAAATAAATAAGTATTTTACTGTTTTCGTAACAGT
TTTGTAATAAAAAAACCTATAAATATTCCGGATTATTCATACCGTCCCACCATCGGGCGCGGATCTCGGT
CCGAAACCATGTCGTACTACCATCACCATCACCATCACGATTACGATATCCCAACGACCGAAAACCTGTA
TTTTCAGGGCGCCATGGGAATGGTTAGCAAAGGTGAAGAAACGACAATGGGAGTTATTAAGCCCGATATG
AAAATCAAGCTGAAGATGGAAGGAAACGTCAACGGACACGCCTTCGTCATCGAGGGAGAAGGAGAGGGCA
AGCCTTACGACGGAACCAACACTATCAACCTGGAAGTGAAGGAGGGTGCTCCACTGCCTTTCTCCTACGA
CATCCTGACCACTGCCTTCAGCTACGGTAACAGGGCTTTCACCAAGTACCCTGACGACATCCCCAACTAC
TTCAAGCAGAGCTTCCCAGAAGGCTACTCTTGGGAGAGAACCATGACTTTCGAGGACAAGGGAATCGTCA
AGGTGAAGTCCGACATCAGCATGAAGGAAGACTCCTTCATCTACGAGATCCACCTGAAGGGAGAAAACTT
CCCTCCCAACGGTCCTGTGATGCAGAAGGAAACCACTGGCTGGGACGCTAGCACCGAGAGGATGTACGTC
AGAGACGGTGTGCTGAAGGGTGACGTCAAGATGAAGCTGCTGCTGGAGGGTGGCGGACACCACAGGGTGG
ACTTCAAGACTATCTACAGAGCTAAGAAGGCCGTCAAGCTGCCCGACTACCACTTCGTGGACCACAGGAT
CGAAATCCTGAACCACGACAAGGACTACAACAAGGTCACCGTGTACGAGATCGCTGTCGCCAGAAACTCT
ACTGACGGCATGGACGAACTGTACAAGGGTGGCGGAGGTGGGAATTCTATGGCAGGTGAAAGGCGTCGTG
CTCTCTTGGAACTCTTGACCAGACCAGGAAACACTCGCTGTGCCGATTGCGGTGCTCCCGATCCCGATTG
GGCTTCATACACCCTGGGAGTCTTCATCTGCCTGTCCTGCAGCGGTATCCACCGTAACATCCCTCAGGTG
TCCAAGGTCAAGAGCGTGAGGCTGGACGCTTGGGACGAGGCTCAGGTCGAATTCATGGCTTCCCACGGTA
ACGAGGCTGCCAGAGCCACCTTCGAAAGCAAGGTGCCTCCCTTCTACTACCGCCCCACTTTCTCTGACTG
CCAGCTGCTGCGCGAACAGTGGATCCGTGCTAAGTACGAGAGGCAGGAATTCGTGCACGTCGAGAAGCAG
GAACCATACTCAACCGGTTACCGTGAGGGCCTGCTGTGGAAGAGGGGAAGAGACAACGGACAGTTCCTGT
CCAGAAAGTTCGTCCTGACTGAGCGCGAAGGCGCCCTGAAGTACTTCAACAAGAACGACGCTAAGGAACC
CAAGGCCGTGATGAAGATCGAGCACCTGAACGCTACCTTCCAGCCAGCCAAGATGGGCCACCCTCACGGA
CTGCAGGTCACCTACCTGAAGGACAACTCCACTAGGAACATCTTCATCTACCACGAGGACGGCAAGGAAA
TCGTGGACTGGTTCAACGCTCTGAGGGCTGCCAGATTCCACTACCTGCAGGTCGCCTTCCCTGGAGCTTC
TGACGCCGACCTGGTGCCCAAGCTGTCAAGAAACTACCTGAAGGAGGGTTACATGGAAAAGACCGGCCCA
AAGCAGACTGAAGGATTCCGCAAGCGTTGGTTCACTATGGACGACCGCCGTCTGATGTACTTCAAGGACC
CTCTGGACGCTTTCGCCCGCGGAGAGGTCTTCATCGGCTCTAAGGAATCAGGATACACCGTGCTGGAGGG
TCTGCCTCTGAGCACTCAGGGTCACCACTGGCCCCACGGCATCACCATCGTCACTCCAGACCGTAAGTTC
CTGTTCACCTGCGAGACTGAATCTGACCAGAGGGAGTGGATCGCTGCCTTCCAGAAGGTGGTGGACAGAC
CTATGCTCCCCCAGGAATACGCAGTGGAAGCCCATTTCAAACACAAGCCCTAAGCGGCCGCTTTCGAATC
TAGAGCCTGCAGTCTCGAGGCATGCGGTACCAAGCTTGTCGAGAAGTACTAGAGGATCATAATCAGCCAT
ACCACATTTGTAGAGGTTTTACTTGCTTTAAAAAACCTCCCACACCTCCCCCTGAACCTGAAACATAAAA
TGAATGCAATTGTTGTTGTTAACTTGTTTATTGCAGCTTATAATGGTTACAAATAAAGCAATAGCATCAC
AAATTTCACAAATAAAGCATTTTTTTCACTGCATTCTAGTTGTGGTTTGTCCAAACTCATCAATGTATCT
TATCATGTCTGGATCTGATCACTGATATCGCCTAGGAGATCCGAACCAGATAAGTGAAATCTAGTTCCAA
ACTATTTTGTCATTTTTAATTTTCGTATTAGCTTACGACGCTACACCCAGTTCCCATCTATTTTGTCACT
CTTCCCTAAATAATCCTTAAAAACTCCATTTCCACCCCTCCCAGTTCCCAACTATTTTGTCCGCCCACAG
CGGGGCATTTTTCTTCCTGTTATGTTTTTAATCAAACATCCTGCCAACTCCATGTGACAAACCGTCATCT
TCGGCTACTTTTTCTCTGTCACAGAATGAAAATTTTTCTGTCATCTCTTCGTTATTAATGTTTGTAATTG
ACTGAATATCAACGCTTATTTGCAGCCTGAATGGCGAATGG
