Features (pLannotate 1.2.2; 18 found; start..end, strand, type, name):
      1..166     +  mobile_element Tn7L: mini-Tn7 element (left end of the Tn7 transposon) Tn7
    195..329     -  polyA_signal   SV40 poly(A) signal: SV40 polyadenylation signal
    352..435     -  CDS            large T antigen (fragment): large T antigen from SV40 (simian virus 40)
    510..1631    -  CDS            ADAP1: ADAP1_HUMAN - Also known as CENTA1. Experimental evidence at protein level: Swiss-Prot protein existence level 1. GTPase-activating protein for the ADP ribosylation factor family (Probable). Binds phosphatidylinositol 3,4,5-trisphosphate (PtdInsP3) and inositol 1,3,4,5-tetrakisphosphate (InsP4). From Homo sapiens (Human).
   1653..2360    -  CDS            mWasabi: mWasabi is a basic (constitutively fluorescent) green fluorescent protein published in 2008, derived from Clavularia sp.. It has high acid sensitivity.
   2370..2390    -  CDS            TEV site: tobacco etch virus (TEV) protease recognition and cleavage site
   2412..2431    -  CDS            8xHis (fragment): 8xHis affinity tag
   2496..2587    -  promoter       polyhedrin promoter: polh from Autographa californica; promoter for the baculovirus polyhedrin gene
   2614..2961    +  CDS            YPR2_ECOLX (fragment): Protein predicted: Swiss-Prot protein existence level 4. From Escherichia coli.
   2939..2967    +  promoter       Pc promoter: intI1 (promoter lies within the coding sequence); class 1 integron promoter
   3137..3670    +  CDS            GmR: gentamycin acetyltransferase; aacC1; confers resistance to gentamycin
   3737..3961    +  mobile_element Tn7R: mini-Tn7 element (right end of the Tn7 transposon) Tn7
   4029..4080    +  misc_feature   bom (fragment): basis of mobility region from pBR322
   4266..4854    -  rep_origin     ori: high-copy-number ColE1/pMB1/pBR322/pUC origin of replication
   5025..5885    -  CDS            AmpR: β-lactamase; bla; confers resistance to ampicillin, carbenicillin, and related antibiotics
   5886..5990    -  promoter       AmpR promoter: bla
   6016..6470    -  rep_origin     f1 ori (sequence partly withheld): f1 bacteriophage origin of replication; arrow indicates direction of (+) strand synthesis
   6475..6491    -  CDS            lacZα (fragment): LacZα fragment of β-galactosidase; lacZ fragment
>Addgene plasmid #163906 | mWasabi-ADAP1 | addgene full sequence | sequence record 325959 | Addgene NGS Result
TGTGGGCGGACAAAATAGTTGGGAACTGGGAGGGGTGGAAATGGAGTTTTTAAGGATTATTTAGGGAAGA
GTGACAAAATAGATGGGAACTGGGTGTAGCGTCGTAAGCTAATACGAAAATTAAAAATGACAAAATAGTT
TGGAACTAGATTTCACTTATCTGGTTCGGATCTCCTAGGCGATATCAGTGATCAGATCCAGACATGATAA
GATACATTGATGAGTTTGGACAAACCACAACTAGAATGCAGTGAAAAAAATGCTTTATTTGTGAAATTTG
TGATGCTATTGCTTTATTTGTAACCATTATAAGCTGCAATAAACAAGTTAACAACAACAATTGCATTCAT
TTTATGTTTCAGGTTCAGGGGGAGGTGTGGGAGGTTTTTTAAAGCAAGTAAAACCTCTACAAATGTGGTA
TGGCTGATTATGATCCTCTAGTACTTCTCGACAAGCTTGGTACCGCATGCCTCGAGACTGCAGGCTCTAG
ATTCGAAAGCGGCCGCTTAGGGCTTGTGTTTGAAATGGGCTTCCACTGCGTATTCCTGGGGGAGCATAGG
TCTGTCCACCACCTTCTGGAAGGCAGCGATCCACTCCCTCTGGTCAGATTCAGTCTCGCAGGTGAACAGG
AACTTACGGTCTGGAGTGACGATGGTGATGCCGTGGGGCCAGTGGTGACCCTGAGTGCTCAGAGGCAGAC
CCTCCAGCACGGTGTATCCTGATTCCTTAGAGCCGATGAAGACCTCTCCGCGGGCGAAAGCGTCCAGAGG
GTCCTTGAAGTACATCAGACGGCGGTCGTCCATAGTGAACCAACGCTTGCGGAATCCTTCAGTCTGCTTT
GGGCCGGTCTTTTCCATGTAACCCTCCTTCAGGTAGTTTCTTGACAGCTTGGGCACCAGGTCGGCGTCAG
AAGCTCCAGGGAAGGCGACCTGCAGGTAGTGGAATCTGGCAGCCCTCAGAGCGTTGAACCAGTCCACGAT
TTCCTTGCCGTCCTCGTGGTAGATGAAGATGTTCCTAGTGGAGTTGTCCTTCAGGTAGGTGACCTGCAGT
CCGTGAGGGTGGCCCATCTTGGCTGGCTGGAAGGTAGCGTTCAGGTGCTCGATCTTCATCACGGCCTTGG
GTTCCTTAGCGTCGTTCTTGTTGAAGTACTTCAGGGCGCCTTCGCGCTCAGTCAGGACGAACTTTCTGGA
CAGGAACTGTCCGTTGTCTCTTCCCCTCTTCCACAGCAGGCCCTCACGGTAACCGGTTGAGTATGGTTCC
TGCTTCTCGACGTGCACGAATTCCTGCCTCTCGTACTTAGCACGGATCCACTGTTCGCGCAGCAGCTGGC
AGTCAGAGAAAGTGGGGCGGTAGTAGAAGGGAGGCACCTTGCTTTCGAAGGTGGCTCTGGCAGCCTCGTT
ACCGTGGGAAGCCATGAATTCGACCTGAGCCTCGTCCCAAGCGTCCAGCCTCACGCTCTTGACCTTGGAC
ACCTGAGGGATGTTACGGTGGATACCGCTGCAGGACAGGCAGATGAAGACTCCCAGGGTGTATGAAGCCC
AATCGGGATCGGGAGCACCGCAATCGGCACAGCGAGTGTTTCCTGGTCTGGTCAAGAGTTCCAAGAGAGC
ACGACGCCTTTCACCTGCCATAGAATTCCCACCTCCGCCACCCTTGTACAGTTCGTCCATGCCGTCAGTA
GAGTTTCTGGCGACAGCGATCTCGTACACGGTGACCTTGTTGTAGTCCTTGTCGTGGTTCAGGATTTCGA
TCCTGTGGTCCACGAAGTGGTAGTCGGGCAGCTTGACGGCCTTCTTAGCTCTGTAGATAGTCTTGAAGTC
CACCCTGTGGTGTCCGCCACCCTCCAGCAGCAGCTTCATCTTGACGTCACCCTTCAGCACACCGTCTCTG
ACGTACATCCTCTCGGTGCTAGCGTCCCAGCCAGTGGTTTCCTTCTGCATCACAGGACCGTTGGGAGGGA
AGTTTTCTCCCTTCAGGTGGATCTCGTAGATGAAGGAGTCTTCCTTCATGCTGATGTCGGACTTCACCTT
GACGATTCCCTTGTCCTCGAAAGTCATGGTTCTCTCCCAAGAGTAGCCTTCTGGGAAGCTCTGCTTGAAG
TAGTTGGGGATGTCGTCAGGGTACTTGGTGAAAGCCCTGTTACCGTAGCTGAAGGCAGTGGTCAGGATGT
CGTAGGAGAAAGGCAGTGGAGCACCCTCCTTCACTTCCAGGTTGATAGTGTTGGTTCCGTCGTAAGGCTT
GCCCTCTCCTTCTCCCTCGATGACGAAGGCGTGTCCGTTGACGTTTCCTTCCATCTTCAGCTTGATTTTC
ATATCGGGCTTAATAACTCCCATTGTCGTTTCTTCACCTTTGCTAACCATTCCCATGGCGCCCTGAAAAT
ACAGGTTTTCGGTCGTTGGGATATCGTAATCGTGATGGTGATGGTGATGGTAGTACGACATGGTTTCGGA
CCGAGATCCGCGCCCGATGGTGGGACGGTATGAATAATCCGGAATATTTATAGGTTTTTTTATTACAAAA
CTGTTACGAAAACAGTAAAATACTTATTTATTTGCGAGATGGTTATCATTTTAATTATCTCCATGATCTA
TTAATATTCCGGAGTATACGTAGCCAACCACTAGAACTATAGCTAGAGTCCTGGGCGAACAAACGATGCT
CGCCTTCCAGAAAACCGAGGATGCGAACCACTTCATCCGGGGTCAGCACCACCGGCAAGCGCCGCGACGG
CCGAGGTCTTCCGATCTCCTGAAGCCAGGGCAGATCCGTGCACAGCACCTTGCCGTAGAAGAACAGCAAG
GCCGCCAATGCCTGACGATGCGTGGAGACCGAAACCTTGCGCTCGTTCGCCAGCCAGGACAGAAATGCCT
CGACTTCGCTGCTGCCCAAGGTTGCCGGGTGACGCACACCGTGGAAACGGATGAAGGCACGAACCCAGTT
GACATAAGCCTGTTCGGTTCGTAAACTGTAATGCAAGTAGCGTATGCGCTCACGCAACTGGTCCAGAACC
TTGACCGAACGCAGCGGTGGTAACGGCGCAGTGGCGGTTTTCATGGCTTGTTATGACTGTTTTTTTGTAC
AGTCTATGCCTCGGGCATCCAAGCAGCAAGCGCGTTACGCCGTGGGTCGATGTTTGATGTTACGCAGCAG
CAACGATGTTACGCAGCAGGGCAGTCGCCCTAAAACAAAGTTAGGTGGCTCAAGTATGGGCATCATTCGC
ACATGTAGGCTCGGCCCTGACCAAGTCAAATCCATGCGGGCTGCTCTTGATCTTTTCGGTCGTGAGTTCG
GAGACGTAGCCACCTACTCCCAACATCAGCCGGACTCCGATTACCTCGGGAACTTGCTCCGTAGTAAGAC
ATTCATCGCGCTTGCTGCCTTCGACCAAGAAGCGGTTGTTGGCGCTCTCGCGGCTTACGTTCTGCCCAAG
TTTGAGCAGCCGCGTAGTGAGATCTATATCTATGATCTCGCAGTCTCCGGCGAGCACCGGAGGCAGGGCA
TTGCCACCGCGCTCATCAATCTCCTCAAGCATGAGGCCAACGCGCTTGGTGCTTATGTGATCTACGTGCA
AGCAGATTACGGTGACGATCCCGCAGTGGCTCTCTATACAAAGTTGGGCATACGGGAAGAAGTGATGCAC
TTTGATATCGACCCAAGTACCGCCACCTAACAATTCGTTCAAGCCGAGATCGGCTTCCCGGCCGCGGAGT
TGTTCGGTAAATTGTCACAACGCCGCGAATATAGTCTTTACCATGCCCTTGGCCACGCCCCTCTTTAATA
CGACGGGCAATTTGCACTTCAGAAAATGAAGAGTTTGCTTTAGCCATAACAAAAGTCCAGTATGCTTTTT
CACAGCATAACTGGACTGATTTCAGTTTACAACTATTCTGTCTAGTTTAAGACTTTATTGTCATAGTTTA
GATCTATTTTGTTCAGTTTAAGACTTTATTGTCCGCCCACACCCGCTTACGCAGGGCATCCATTTATTAC
TCAACCGTAACCGATTTTGCCAGGTTACGCGGCTGGTCTATGCGGTGTGAAATACCGCACAGATGCGTAA
GGAGAAAATACCGCATCAGGCGCTCTTCCGCTTCCTCGCTCACTGACTCGCTGCGCTCGGTCGTTCGGCT
GCGGCGAGCGGTATCAGCTCACTCAAAGGCGGTAATACGGTTATCCACAGAATCAGGGGATAACGCAGGA
AAGAACATGTGAGCAAAAGGCCAGCAAAAGGCCAGGAACCGTAAAAAGGCCGCGTTGCTGGCGTTTTTCC
ATAGGCTCCGCCCCCCTGACGAGCATCACAAAAATCGACGCTCAAGTCAGAGGTGGCGAAACCCGACAGG
ACTATAAAGATACCAGGCGTTTCCCCCTGGAAGCTCCCTCGTGCGCTCTCCTGTTCCGACCCTGCCGCTT
ACCGGATACCTGTCCGCCTTTCTCCCTTCGGGAAGCGTGGCGCTTTCTCATAGCTCACGCTGTAGGTATC
TCAGTTCGGTGTAGGTCGTTCGCTCCAAGCTGGGCTGTGTGCACGAACCCCCCGTTCAGCCCGACCGCTG
CGCCTTATCCGGTAACTATCGTCTTGAGTCCAACCCGGTAAGACACGACTTATCGCCACTGGCAGCAGCC
ACTGGTAACAGGATTAGCAGAGCGAGGTATGTAGGCGGTGCTACAGAGTTCTTGAAGTGGTGGCCTAACT
ACGGCTACACTAGAAGAACAGTATTTGGTATCTGCGCTCTGCTGAAGCCAGTTACCTTCGGAAAAAGAGT
TGGTAGCTCTTGATCCGGCAAACAAACCACCGCTGGTAGCGGTGGTTTTTTTGTTTGCAAGCAGCAGATT
ACGCGCAGAAAAAAAGGATCTCAAGAAGATCCTTTGATCTTTTCTACGGGGTCTGACGCTCAGTGGAACG
AAAACTCACGTTAAGGGATTTTGGTCATGAGATTATCAAAAAGGATCTTCACCTAGATCCTTTTAAATTA
AAAATGAAGTTTTAAATCAATCTAAAGTATATATGAGTAAACTTGGTCTGACAGTTACCAATGCTTAATC
AGTGAGGCACCTATCTCAGCGATCTGTCTATTTCGTTCATCCATAGTTGCCTGACTCCCCGTCGTGTAGA
TAACTACGATACGGGAGGGCTTACCATCTGGCCCCAGTGCTGCAATGATACCGCGAGACCCACGCTCACC
GGCTCCAGATTTATCAGCAATAAACCAGCCAGCCGGAAGGGCCGAGCGCAGAAGTGGTCCTGCAACTTTA
TCCGCCTCCATCCAGTCTATTAATTGTTGCCGGGAAGCTAGAGTAAGTAGTTCGCCAGTTAATAGTTTGC
GCAACGTTGTTGCCATTGCTACAGGCATCGTGGTGTCACGCTCGTCGTTTGGTATGGCTTCATTCAGCTC
CGGTTCCCAACGATCAAGGCGAGTTACATGATCCCCCATGTTGTGCAAAAAAGCGGTTAGCTCCTTCGGT
CCTCCGATCGTTGTCAGAAGTAAGTTGGCCGCAGTGTTATCACTCATGGTTATGGCAGCACTGCATAATT
CTCTTACTGTCATGCCATCCGTAAGATGCTTTTCTGTGACTGGTGAGTACTCAACCAAGTCATTCTGAGA
ATAGTGTATGCGGCGACCGAGTTGCTCTTGCCCGGCGTCAATACGGGATAATACCGCGCCACATAGCAGA
ACTTTAAAAGTGCTCATCATTGGAAAACGTTCTTCGGGGCGAAAACTCTCAAGGATCTTACCGCTGTTGA
GATCCAGTTCGATGTAACCCACTCGTGCACCCAACTGATCTTCAGCATCTTTTACTTTCACCAGCGTTTC
TGGGTGAGCAAAAACAGGAAGGCAAAATGCCGCAAAAAAGGGAATAAGGGCGACACGGAAATGTTGAATA
CTCATACTCTTCCTTTTTCAATATTATTGAAGCATTTATCAGGGTTATTGTCTCATGAGCGGATACATAT
TTGAATGTATTTAGAAAAATAAACAAATAGGGGTTCCGCGCACATTTCCCCGAAAAGTGCCACCTAAATT
GTAAGCGTTAATATTTTGTTAAAATTCGCGTTAAATTTTTGTTAAATCAGCTCATTTTTTAACCAATAGG
CCGAAATCGGCAAAATCCCTTATAAATCAAAAGAATAGACCGAGATAGGGT
[37 nt withheld, positions 6142-6178]
AAGAACGTGGACTCCAACGTCAAAGG
[49 nt withheld, positions 6205-6253]
T
[91 nt withheld, positions 6255-6345]
G
[124 nt withheld, positions 6347-6470]
CCCATTCGCCATTCAGGCTGCAAATAAGCGTTGATATTCAGTCAATTACAAACATTAATAACGAAGAGAT
GACAGAAAAATTTTCATTCTGTGACAGAGAAAAAGTAGCCGAAGATGACGGTTTGTCACATGGAGTTGGC
AGGATGTTTGATTAAAAACATAACAGGAAGAAAAATGCCCCGC
